Addgene plasmid #233375: EK0329 CMV-TO-FRB-MCP (FLP-IN)
Depositing lab: Xiaojing Gao. Publication: Post-transcriptional modular synthetic receptors. Zhang X, Mille-Fragoso LS, Kaseniit KE, Lee AP, Zhang M, Call CC, Hu Y, Xie Y, Gao XJ. Nat Chem Biol. 2025 Mar 28. doi: 10.1038/s41589-025-01872-w. PubMed 40155716.
Backbone
  Vector backbone: FLP-IN
  Vector type: Mammalian Expression
Growth in bacteria
  Bacterial resistance: Ampicillin, 100 μg/mL
  Growth temperature: 37°C
  Growth strain: DH5alpha
  Copy number: High Copy
Gene/Insert
  Gene/Insert name: FRB-tdMCP
  Species: Synthetic
  Mutation: WT
  Promoter: CMV
  Cloning method: Gibson Cloning
Terms and licenses: Academic/Nonprofit Terms; Industry Terms: Not Available to Industry
How to cite: EK0329 CMV-TO-FRB-MCP (FLP-IN) was a gift from Xiaojing Gao (Addgene plasmid # 233375 ; http://n2t.net/addgene:233375 ; RRID:Addgene_233375)
