[The description below was written by a language model from this plasmid's Addgene catalogue record and pLannotate feature annotations shown in this document.]
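Description:
EK0329 CMV-TO-FRB-MCP (FLP-IN) is a mammalian expression plasmid built on a Flp-In-type backbone, designed for site-specific integration of a single expression cassette into a host cell line carrying a genomic FRT landing pad. In bacteria it is maintained as a high-copy plasmid through a ColE1/pUC-type origin and selected with ampicillin via the β-lactamase gene. Leftover lac promoter/operator elements and fragments of an f1 origin and bom site are backbone remnants. For mammalian selection the plasmid carries an FRT site immediately upstream of a hygromycin resistance coding sequence followed by an SV40 polyadenylation signal. No full promoter is annotated in front of this gene, consistent with the usual Flp-In arrangement in which hygromycin resistance is expressed only after FLP-mediated recombination places it behind a promoter at the genomic target site.

The payload is a synthetic fusion, FRB-tdMCP, joining the FKBP-rapamycin binding domain to a tandem dimer of the bacteriophage MS2 coat protein, terminated by a bGH polyadenylation signal. The feature table matches the FRB segment to the T2098L variant that binds rapamycin analogues, although the catalogue entry lists the insert as wild type. It annotates only one MS2 coat protein fragment, leaving a gap where the second copy presumably lies. Expression is driven by the CMV enhancer/promoter followed by tet operator sequences ("TO"; detected as short PLtetO-1 and TRE fragment matches). This arrangement would allow repression by Tet repressor and induction with tetracycline or doxycycline in suitable host cells. FRB allows chemically induced dimerization with FKBP-fused partners, while MCP binds MS2 RNA hairpins, so the protein can recruit tagged RNAs in a ligand-dependent way, in keeping with the associated work on post-transcriptional synthetic receptors.
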