Features (pLannotate 1.2.2; 23 found; start..end, strand, type, name):
     17..220     -  promoter       CMV promoter: human cytomegalovirus (CMV) immediate early promoter
    221..600     -  enhancer       CMV enhancer: human cytomegalovirus immediate early enhancer
    750..802     +  misc_feature   bom (fragment): basis of mobility region from pBR322
    861..965     +  promoter       AmpR promoter: bla
    966..1826    +  CDS            AmpR: β-lactamase; bla; confers resistance to ampicillin, carbenicillin, and related antibiotics
   1997..2585    +  rep_origin     ori: high-copy-number ColE1/pMB1/pBR322/pUC origin of replication
   2768..2860    +  CDS            lacI (fragment): lac repressor; lacI; The lac repressor binds to the lac operator to inhibit transcription in E. coli. This inhibition can be relieved by adding lactose or isopropyl-β-D-thiogalactopyranoside (IPTG).
   2873..2894    +  protein_bind   CAP binding site: CAP binding activates transcription in the presence of cAMP. E. coli catabolite activator protein
   2909..2939    +  promoter       lac promoter: promoter for the E. coli lac operon
   2947..2963    +  protein_bind   lac operator: The lac repressor binds to the lac operator to inhibit transcription in E. coli. This inhibition can be relieved by adding lactose or isopropyl-β-D-thiogalactopyranoside (IPTG). lac repressor encoded by lacI
   3036..3157    -  polyA_signal   SV40 poly(A) signal: SV40 polyadenylation signal
   3152..3277    -  CDS            ble (fragment): BLE_KLEPN - Experimental evidence at protein level: Swiss-Prot protein existence level 1. Binding protein with a strong affinity to the bleomycin family of antibiotics. Binds to CL990; an antimitotic-antibiotic compound. From Klebsiella pneumoniae.
   3287..4309    -  CDS            HygR: aminoglycoside phosphotransferase from E. coli; aph(4)-Ia; confers resistance to hygromycin
   4317..4364    -  protein_bind   FRT: FLP-mediated recombination occurs in the 8-bp core sequence TCTAGAAA (Turan and Bode, 2011). FLP recombinase from the Saccharomyces cerevisiae 2μ plasmid
   4369..4602    -  rep_origin     f1 ori (fragment) (sequence partly withheld): f1 bacteriophage origin of replication; arrow indicates direction of (+) strand synthesis
   4623..4644    -  promoter       SV40 promoter (fragment): SV40 enhancer and early promoter
   4648..4671    -  polyA_signal   bGH poly(A) signal (fragment): bovine growth hormone polyadenylation signal
   4687..4911    -  polyA_signal   bGH poly(A) signal: bovine growth hormone polyadenylation signal
   5024..5374    -  CDS            CAPSD_BPMS2 (fragment): Experimental evidence at protein level: Swiss-Prot protein existence level 1. Acts as a translational repressor of viral replicase synthesis late in infection. This latter function is the result of capsid protein interaction with an RNA hairpin which contains the replicase ribosome-binding site. From Escherichia phage MS2 (Bacteriophage MS2).
   5879..6145    -  CDS            FRB*: T2098L mutant of FKBP-rapamycin binding domain of human FRAP binds synthetic ligands such as AP21967
   6247..6280    -  promoter       TRE3GV promoter (fragment): 3rd-generation Tet-responsive promoter that can be activated by binding of Tet-On® 3G, optimized for retroviral and lentiviral vectors
   6288..6307    -  promoter       PLtetO-1 promoter (fragment): modified phage lambda PL promoter with tet operator sites (Lutz and Bujard, 1997)
   6309..15      -  promoter       PLtetO-1 promoter (fragment) (across the origin): modified phage lambda PL promoter with tet operator sites (Lutz and Bujard, 1997)
>Addgene plasmid #233375 | EK0329 CMV-TO-FRB-MCP (FLP-IN) | addgene full sequence | sequence record 466383 | Addgene NGS Result
TATCACTGATAGGGAGAGCTCTGCTTATATAGACCTCCCACCGTACACGCCTACCGCCCATTTGCGTCAA
TGGGGCGGAGTTGTTACGACATTTTGGAAAGTCCCGTTGATTTTGGTGCCAAAACAAACTCCCATTGACG
TCAATGGGGTGGAGACTTGGAAATCCCCGTGAGTCAAACCGCTATCCACGCCCATTGATGTACTGCCAAA
ACCGCATCACCATGGTAATAGCGATGACTAATACGTAGATGTACTGCCAAGTAGGAAAGTCCCATAAGGT
CATGTACTGGGCATAATGCCAGGCGGGCCATTTACCGTCATTGACGTCAATAGGGGGCGTACTTGGCATA
TGATACACTTGATGTACTGCCAAGTGGGCAGTTTACCGTAAATACTCCACCCATTGACGTCAATGGAAAG
TCCCTATTGGCGTTACTATGGGAACATACGTCATTATTGACGTCAATGGGCGGGGGTCGTTGGGCGGTCA
GCCAGGCGGGCCATTTACCGTAAGTTATGTAACGCGGAACTCCATATATGGGCTATGAACTAATGACCCC
GTAATTGATTACTATTAATAACTAGTCAATAATCAATGTCAACGCGTATATCTGGCCCGTACGAAGCAGC
GCAAAACGCCTAACCCTAAGCAGATTCTTCATGCAATTGTCGGTCAAGCCTTGCCTTGTTGTAGCTTAAA
TTTTGCTCGCGCACTACTCAGCGACCTCCAACACACAAGCAGGGAGCAGATACTGGCTTAACTATGCGGC
ATCAGAGCAGATTGTACTGAGAGTGCACCATAGGGGATCGGGAGATCTCCCGATCCGTCGACGTCAGGTG
GCACTTTTCGGGGAAATGTGCGCGGAACCCCTATTTGTTTATTTTTCTAAATACATTCAAATATGTATCC
GCTCATGAGACAATAACCCTGATAAATGCTTCAATAATATTGAAAAAGGAAGAGTATGAGTATTCAACAT
TTCCGTGTCGCCCTTATTCCCTTTTTTGCGGCATTTTGCCTTCCTGTTTTTGCTCACCCAGAAACGCTGG
TGAAAGTAAAAGATGCTGAAGATCAGTTGGGTGCACGAGTGGGTTACATCGAACTGGATCTCAACAGCGG
TAAGATCCTTGAGAGTTTTCGCCCCGAAGAACGTTTTCCAATGATGAGCACTTTTAAAGTTCTGCTATGT
GGCGCGGTATTATCCCGTATTGACGCCGGGCAAGAGCAACTCGGTCGCCGCATACACTATTCTCAGAATG
ACTTGGTTGAGTACTCACCAGTCACAGAAAAGCATCTTACGGATGGCATGACAGTAAGAGAATTATGCAG
TGCTGCCATAACCATGAGTGATAACACTGCGGCCAACTTACTTCTGACAACGATCGGAGGACCGAAGGAG
CTAACCGCTTTTTTGCACAACATGGGGGATCATGTAACTCGCCTTGATCGTTGGGAACCGGAGCTGAATG
AAGCCATACCAAACGACGAGCGTGACACCACGATGCCTGTAGCAATGGCAACAACGTTGCGCAAACTATT
AACTGGCGAACTACTTACTCTAGCTTCCCGGCAACAATTAATAGACTGGATGGAGGCGGATAAAGTTGCA
GGACCACTTCTGCGCTCGGCCCTTCCGGCTGGCTGGTTTATTGCTGATAAATCTGGAGCCGGTGAGCGTG
GGTCTCGCGGTATCATTGCAGCACTGGGGCCAGATGGTAAGCCCTCCCGTATCGTAGTTATCTACACGAC
GGGGAGTCAGGCAACTATGGATGAACGAAATAGACAGATCGCTGAGATAGGTGCCTCACTGATTAAGCAT
TGGTAACTGTCAGACCAAGTTTACTCATATATACTTTAGATTGATTTAAAACTTCATTTTTAATTTAAAA
GGATCTAGGTGAAGATCCTTTTTGATAATCTCATGACCAAAATCCCTTAACGTGAGTTTTCGTTCCACTG
AGCGTCAGACCCCGTAGAAAAGATCAAAGGATCTTCTTGAGATCCTTTTTTTCTGCGCGTAATCTGCTGC
TTGCAAACAAAAAAACCACCGCTACCAGCGGTGGTTTGTTTGCCGGATCAAGAGCTACCAACTCTTTTTC
CGAAGGTAACTGGCTTCAGCAGAGCGCAGATACCAAATACTGTTCTTCTAGTGTAGCCGTAGTTAGGCCA
CCACTTCAAGAACTCTGTAGCACCGCCTACATACCTCGCTCTGCTAATCCTGTTACCAGTGGCTGCTGCC
AGTGGCGATAAGTCGTGTCTTACCGGGTTGGACTCAAGACGATAGTTACCGGATAAGGCGCAGCGGTCGG
GCTGAACGGGGGGTTCGTGCACACAGCCCAGCTTGGAGCGAACGACCTACACCGAACTGAGATACCTACA
GCGTGAGCTATGAGAAAGCGCCACGCTTCCCGAAGGGAGAAAGGCGGACAGGTATCCGGTAAGCGGCAGG
GTCGGAACAGGAGAGCGCACGAGGGAGCTTCCAGGGGGAAACGCCTGGTATCTTTATAGTCCTGTCGGGT
TTCGCCACCTCTGACTTGAGCGTCGATTTTTGTGATGCTCGTCAGGGGGGCGGAGCCTATGGAAAAACGC
CAGCAACGCGGCCTTTTTACGGTTCCTGGCCTTTTGCTGGCCTTTTGCTCACATGTTCTTTCCTGCGTTA
TCCCCTGATTCTGTGGATAACCGTATTACCGCCTTTGAGTGAGCTGATACCGCTCGCCGCAGCCGAACGA
CCGAGCGCAGCGAGTCAGTGAGCGAGGAAGCGGAAGAGCGCCCAATACGCAAACCGCCTCTCCCCGCGCG
TTGGCCGATTCATTAATGCAGCTGGCACGACAGGTTTCCCGACTGGAAAGCGGGCAGTGAGCGCAACGCA
ATTAATGTGAGTTAGCTCACTCATTAGGCACCCCAGGCTTTACACTTTATGCTTCCGGCTCGTATGTTGT
GTGGAATTGTGAGCGGATAACAATTTCACACAGGAAACAGCTATGACCATGATTACGCCAAGCTCTAGCT
AGAGGTCGACGGTATACAGACATGATAAGATACATTGATGAGTTTGGACAAACCACAACTAGAATGCAGT
GAAAAAAATGCTTTATTTGTGAAATTTGTGATGCTATTGCTTTATTTGTAACCATTATAAGCTGCAATAA
ACAAGTTGGGGTGGGCGAAGAACTCCAGCATGAGATCCCCGCGCTGGAGGATCATCCAGCCGGCGTCCCG
GAAAACGATTCCGAAGCCCAACCTTTCATAGAAGGCGGCGGTGGAATCGAAATCTCGTAGTACGTGCTAT
TCCTTTGCCCTCGGACGAGTGCTGGGGCGTCGGTTTCCACTATCGGCGAGTACTTCTACACAGCCATCGG
TCCAGACGGCCGCGCTTCTGCGGGCGATTTGTGTACGCCCGACAGTCCCGGCTCCGGATCGGACGATTGC
GTCGCATCGACCCTGCGCCCAAGCTGCATCATCGAAATTGCCGTCAACCAAGCTCTGATAGAGTTGGTCA
AGACCAATGCGGAGCATATACGCCCGGAGCCGCGGCGATCCTGCAAGCTCCGGATGCCTCCGCTCGAAGT
AGCGCGTCTGCTGCTCCATACAAGCCAACCACGGCCTCCAGAAGAAGATGTTGGCGACCTCGTATTGGGA
ATCCCCGAACATCGCCTCGCTCCAGTCAATGACCGCTGTTATGCGGCCATTGTCCGTCAGGACATTGTTG
GAGCCGAAATCCGCGTGCACGAGGTGCCGGACTTCGGGGCAGTCCTCGGCCCAAAGCATCAGCTCATCGA
GAGCCTGCGCGACGGACGCACTGACGGTGTCGTCCATCACAGTTTGCCAGTGATACACATGGGGATCAGC
AATCGCGCATATGAAATCACGCCATGTAGTGTATTGACCGATTCCTTGCGGTCCGAATGGGCCGAACCCG
CTCGTCTGGCTAAGATCGGCCGCAGCGATCGCATCCATGGCCTCCGCGACCGGCTGCAGAACAGCGGGCA
GTTCGGTTTCAGGCAGGTCTTGCAACGTGACACCCTGTGCACGGCGGGAGATGCAATAGGTCAGGCTCTC
GCTGAATTCCCCAATGTCAAGCACTTCCGGAATCGGGAGCGCGGCCGATGCAAAGTGCCGATAAACATAA
CGATCTTTGTAGAAACCATCGGCGCAGCTATTTACCCGCAGGACATATCCACGCCCTCCTACATCGAAGC
TGAAAGCACGAGATTCTTCGCCCTCCGAGAGCTGCATCAGGTCGGAGACGCTGTCGAACTTTTCGATCAG
AAACTTCTCGACAGACGTCGCGGTGAGTTCAGGCTTTTTGGCCAAGGAAGTTCCTATACTTTCTAGAGAA
TAGGAACTTCGGAATAGGAACTTCTAGGTACGTGAACCATCACCCT
[91 nt withheld, positions 4387-4477]
G
[124 nt withheld, positions 4479-4602]
GGGGATACCCCCTAGAGCCCCAGCTGGTTCTTTCCGCCTCAGAAGCCATAGAGCCCACCGCATCCCCAGA
ACATCGATAGATCTCCATAGAGCCCACCGCATCCCCAGCATGCCTGCTATTGTCTTCCCAATCCTCCCCC
TTGCTGTCCTGCCCCACCCCACCCCCCAGAATAGAATGACACCTACTCAGACAATGCGATGCAATTTCCT
CATTTTATTAGGAAAGGACAGTGGGAGTGGCACCTTCCAGGGTCAAGGAAGGCACGGGGGAGGGGCAAAC
AACAGATGGCTGGCAACTAGAAGGCACAGTCGAGGCTGATCAGCGGGTTTAAACTCAATGATGATTATGA
TGATGGTCGACGGCGCTATTCAGATCCTCTTCTGAGATGAGTTTTTGTTCGGGCCCTCCTCGAGCGGCTC
AGTAAATTCCGCTATTCGCAGCGATTGCGGAAGGTATCGGGTTGCCATCTTTCAGAAGTCCTTGCATGGC
TTTTACAATAAGCTCGCAGTCGCTATTGGTCGCAAATATCGGAATCGTCAATTCCATATTCAAGTATGAG
CGCCATGCACCTTTGGGGACCTCCACTTTAATGGTATACTTCCGGTTCTGGGCACTAGATTGGCGTACAC
TACAAGTCACCTTATAGGCTTGTGATCTTGAATTGGAAGAGATCCACTCGGCTATCCCATTCGCAAAGTT
ACTTGGAGCTACTGTGACGTCTCCAGTGCCGCCGTTGTCCACGAGCACAAACTGTGTAAAATTGGAGGCC
ATGGACCCGCCACCGGTTCCGCCACCATATATTCCTGAGTTGGCGGCGATCGCAGAGGGAATCGGGTTAC
CGTCTTTCAAAAGACCTTGCATGGCCTTGACAATCAGCTCGCAGTCTGAATTAGTCGCAAAGATTGGGAT
CGTAAGCTCCATATTAAGATAAGATCGCCACGCCCCTTTTGGCACTTCTACCTTTATGGTATATTTTCGG
TTCTGTGCGGAACTTTGGCGAACTGAGCATGTGACTTTATATGCCTGACTCCGGCTGTTACTACTTATCC
ATTCTGCAATCCCGTTCGCAAAATTGCTCGGCGCAACAGTTACGTCTCCGGTGCCACCATTGTCAACCAA
CACAAATTGCGTAAAGTTGCTCGCCATACCGGTACCTCCCCCCGAACCGCCACTACCACCAGACCCCCCC
GATCCGCCGTTGTCGTCATCGTCCTTGTAGTCTCCTCCAGATCCGCCAGTGCCACCCCCAGACCCTCCTG
TCCCGGCGCCTCTAGTCTTTGAGATTCGTCGGAACACATGATAATAGAGGTCCCAGGCTTGGAGGAGGTC
CTTGACATTCCCTGATTTCATGTACTTCCTGCACCACTCTTGGGCCTCCATTAAATCTCGACCATAGGCC
TGATTAAAGGATGTTTCCTTCAGAGTCTGGGGTCCCCGTTCCATCATAGCATGCAAGGGCTCCAGCACCT
CAAACATGCCTTTCACGTTCCTTTCCCCAAAGTACAAACGAGATGCCTCTTCCAGGCCTTCATGCCACAT
CTCCAGGGATCCCATGGTGGCGAAGCTTAAGTTTAAACGCTAGAGTCCGGAGGCTGGATCGGTCCCGGTG
TCTTCTATGGAGGTCAAAACAGCGTGGATGGCGTCTCCAGGCGATCTGACGGTTCACTAAACGAGCTCGT
CGACGATCTCTATCACTGATAGGGAGATCTC
